Addgene plasmid #63470: pFusB2-1
Purpose: Encodes RVD positions 13-14 in TALEN assembly
Depositing lab: Stephen Ekker. Depositing organization: Mayo Foundation for Medical Education and Research. Publication: FusX: A rapid one-step TALE assembly system for genome science. Ma AC, McNulty MS, Tanya PL, Jarryd CM, Martinez-Galvez G, Argue DP, Lee HB, Urban MD, Bullard CE, Blackburn PR, Man TK, Clark KJ, Ekker SC. Hum Gene Ther. 2016 Jun;27(6):451-63. doi: 10.1089/hum.2015.172 PubMed 26854857.
Backbone
  Vector backbone: FusB2
  Backbone size w/o insert (bp): 2988
  Vector type: TALEN
Growth in bacteria
  Bacterial resistance: Spectinomycin, 50 μg/mL
  Growth temperature: 37°C
  Growth strain: DH5alpha
  Copy number: High Copy
Gene/Insert
  Gene/Insert name: NI NI (alt name: B2_AA)
  Species: Synthetic
  Mutation: none
  Cloning method: Restriction Enzyme; 5′ cloning site BsaI (destroyed during cloning); 3′ cloning site BsaI (destroyed during cloning)
  Sequencing primers: 5′ pCR8_F1; 3′ pCR8_R1
Terms and licenses: Academic/Nonprofit Terms; Industry Terms: Not Available to Industry
How to cite: pFusB2-1 was a gift from Stephen Ekker (Addgene plasmid # 63470 ; http://n2t.net/addgene:63470 ; RRID:Addgene_63470)
