[The description below was written by a language model from this plasmid's Addgene catalogue record and the feature table of its GenBank file.]
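Description:
pFusB2-1 is a bacterial library plasmid from the FusX TALE assembly system, built on the FusB2 backbone and catalogued as a TALEN-type vector. It is a component for building TALE repeat arrays, not an expression construct. Its synthetic insert, named NI NI (alternative name B2_AA), encodes two consecutive TALE repeats whose repeat-variable diresidues are both NI, the RVD conventionally associated with recognition of adenine. According to the record, this module supplies RVD positions 13 and 14 of the final array. The insert was introduced through BsaI sites that were destroyed during cloning, consistent with the Golden Gate style of type IIS restriction–ligation used in TALE assembly. The record does not state which enzyme sites release the module in the later one-step assembly.

The plasmid is maintained in E. coli at high copy from a ColE1/pUC-type origin. It is selected with spectinomycin through the aadA aminoglycoside adenylyltransferase gene, which also confers streptomycin resistance. The held GenBank record is noted as covering only part of the sequence, and its 2988 bp length matches the stated backbone size without insert. No TALE repeat feature is annotated in it. Instead, it shows a lacZ-alpha fragment with its lac promoter, lac operator and CAP binding site, interrupted by a region carrying T7 and T3 promoters and flanked by M13 primer sites. It also shows the rrnB T1 and T2 terminators, which insulate the cloning region from read-through transcription. The annotation may therefore reflect the empty backbone rather than the insert-bearing plasmid.

The plasmid is typically combined with the other positional FusX library plasmids to assemble custom TALENs or other TALE fusions for genome engineering.
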