LOCUS       Exported 2988 bp ds-DNA linear SYN 27-MAY-2021
DEFINITION  Encodes RVD positions 13-14 in TALEN assembly.
ACCESSION   .
VERSION     .
KEYWORDS    pFusB2-1
SOURCE      synthetic DNA construct
  ORGANISM  synthetic DNA construct
REFERENCE   1 (bases 1 to 2988)
  AUTHORS   Ma AC, McNulty MS, Tanya PL, Jarryd CM, Martinez-Galvez G, Argue DP,
            Lee HB, Urban MD, Bullard CE, Blackburn PR, Man TK, Clark KJ, Ekker
            SC
  TITLE     FusX: A rapid one-step TALE assembly system for genome science.
  JOURNAL   Hum Gene Ther. 2016 Feb 8.
  PUBMED    26854857
REFERENCE   2 (bases 1 to 2988)
  AUTHORS   .
  TITLE     Direct Submission
  JOURNAL   Exported May 27, 2021 from SnapGene Server 1.1.58
            http://www.snapgene.com
FEATURES             Location/Qualifiers
     source          1..2988
                     /organism="synthetic DNA construct"
                     /mol_type="other DNA"
     CDS             complement(3..341)
                     /codon_start=1
                     /gene="lacZ fragment"
                     /product="LacZ-alpha fragment of beta-galactosidase"
                     /label=lacZ-alpha
                     /translation="MTMITPSAQLTLTKGNKSWRTSRGGPVPNSPYSESYYARSLAVVL
                     QRRDWENPGVTQLNRLAAHPPFASWRNSEEARTDRPSQQLRSLNGEWDAPCSGAGLDSH
                     HLVRGQAMR"
     primer_bind     206..222
                     /label=M13 fwd
                     /note="common sequencing primer, one of multiple similar
                     variants"
     primer_bind     232..251
                     /label=T7
                     /note="T7 promoter, forward primer"
     promoter        232..250
                     /label=T7 promoter
                     /note="promoter for bacteriophage T7 RNA polymerase"
     primer_bind     complement(298..318)
                     /label=T3
                     /note="T3 promoter, forward primer"
     promoter        complement(298..316)
                     /label=T3 promoter
                     /note="promoter for bacteriophage T3 RNA polymerase"
     primer_bind     complement(337..353)
                     /label=M13 rev
                     /note="common sequencing primer, one of multiple similar
                     variants"
     primer_bind     complement(337..353)
                     /label=M13 Reverse
                     /note="In lacZ gene. Also called M13-rev"
     primer_bind     complement(350..372)
                     /label=M13/pUC Reverse
                     /note="In lacZ gene"
     protein_bind    361..377
                     /label=lac operator
                     /bound_moiety="lac repressor encoded by lacI"
                     /note="The lac repressor binds to the lac operator to
                     inhibit transcription in E. coli. This inhibition can be
                     relieved by adding lactose or
                     isopropyl-beta-D-thiogalactopyranoside (IPTG)."
     promoter        complement(385..415)
                     /label=lac promoter
                     /note="promoter for the E. coli lac operon"
     protein_bind    430..451
                     /label=CAP binding site
                     /bound_moiety="E. coli catabolite activator protein"
                     /note="CAP binding activates transcription in the presence
                     of cAMP."
     CDS             895..1686
                     /codon_start=1
                     /gene="aadA"
                     /product="aminoglycoside adenylyltransferase (Murphy,
                     1985)"
                     /label=SmR
                     /note="confers resistance to spectinomycin and
                     streptomycin"
                     /translation="MREAVIAEVSTQLSEVVGVIERHLEPTLLAVHLYGSAVDGGLKPH
                     SDIDLLVTVTVRLDETTRRALINDLLETSASPGESEILRAVEVTIVVHDDIIPWRYPAK
                     RELQFGEWQRNDILAGIFEPATIDIDLAILLTKAREHSVALVGPAAEELFDPVPEQDLF
                     EALNETLTLWNSPPDWAGDERNVVLTLSRIWYSAVTGKIAPKDVAADWAMERLPAQYQP
                     VILEARQAYLGQEEDRLASRADQLEEFVHYVKGEITKVVGK"
     rep_origin      1779..2367
                     /direction=RIGHT
                     /label=ori
                     /note="high-copy-number ColE1/pMB1/pBR322/pUC origin of
                     replication"
     primer_bind     2268..2287
                     /label=pBR322ori-F
                     /note="pBR322 origin, forward primer"
     primer_bind     2521..2538
                     /label=L4440
                     /note="L4440 vector, forward primer"
     terminator      2697..2724
                     /label=rrnB T2 terminator
                     /note="transcription terminator T2 from the E. coli rrnB
                     gene"
     terminator      2816..2902
                     /gene="Escherichia coli rrnB"
                     /label=rrnB T1 terminator
                     /note="transcription terminator T1 from the E. coli rrnB
                     gene"
     primer_bind     2966..2982
                     /label=M13 fwd
                     /note="common sequencing primer, one of multiple similar
                     variants"
ORIGIN
        1 cgtctcatgg cctgaccccg gaccaagtgg tggctatcga gaccggcgcc gctacagggc
       61 gcgtcccatt cgccattcag gctgcgcaac tgttgggaag ggcgatcggt gcgggcctct
      121 tcgctattac gccagctggc gaaaggggga tgtgctgcaa ggcgattaag ttgggtaacg
      181 ccagggtttt cccagtcacg acgttgtaaa acgacggcca gtgagcgcgc gtaatacgac
      241 tcactatagg gcgaattggg taccgggccc cccctcgagg tcctccagct tttgttccct
      301 ttagtgaggg ttaattgcgc gcttggcgta atcatggtca tagctgtttc ctgtgtgaaa
      361 ttgttatccg ctcacaattc cacacaacat acgagccgga agcataaagt gtaaagcctg
      421 gggtgcctaa tgagtgagct aactcacatt aattgcgttg cgctcactgc ccgctttcca
      481 ccggtggtct caggaccatg gcctgacccc ggaccaagtg gtggctatcg agacgtctag
      541 accagccagg acagaaatgc ctcgacttcg ctgctaccca aggttgccgg gtgacgcaca
      601 ccgtggaaac ggatgaaggc acgaacccag tggacataag cctgttcggt tcgtaagctg
      661 taatgcaagt agcgtatgcg ctcacgcaac tggtccagaa ccttgaccga acgcagcggt
      721 ggtaacggcg cagtggcggt tttcatggct tgttatgact gtttttttgg ggtacagtct
      781 atgcctcggg catccaagca gcaagcgcgt tacgccgtgg gtcgatgttt gatgttatgg
      841 agcagcaacg atgttacgca gcagggcagt cgccctaaaa caaagttaaa cattatgagg
      901 gaagcggtga tcgccgaagt atcgactcaa ctatcagagg tagttggcgt catcgagcgc
      961 catctcgaac cgacgttgct ggccgtacat ttgtacggct ccgcagtgga tggcggcctg
     1021 aagccacaca gtgatattga tttgctggtt acggtgaccg taaggcttga tgaaacaacg
     1081 cggcgagctt tgatcaacga ccttttggaa acttcggctt cccctggaga gagcgagatt
     1141 ctccgcgctg tagaagtcac cattgttgtg cacgacgaca tcattccgtg gcgttatcca
     1201 gctaagcgcg aactgcaatt tggagaatgg cagcgcaatg acattcttgc aggtatcttc
     1261 gagccagcca cgatcgacat tgatctggct atcttgctga caaaagcaag agaacatagc
     1321 gttgccttgg taggtccagc ggcggaggaa ctctttgatc cggttcctga acaggatcta
     1381 tttgaggcgc taaatgaaac cttaacgcta tggaactcgc cgcccgactg ggctggcgat
     1441 gagcgaaatg tagtgcttac gttgtcccgc atttggtaca gcgcagtaac cggcaaaatc
     1501 gcgccgaagg atgtcgctgc cgactgggca atggagcgcc tgccggccca gtatcagccc
     1561 gtcatacttg aagctagaca ggcttatctt ggacaagaag aagatcgctt ggcctcgcgc
     1621 gcagatcagt tggaagaatt tgtccactac gtgaaaggcg agatcaccaa ggtagtcggc
     1681 aaataaccct cgagccaccc atgaccaaaa tcccttaacg tgagttacgc gtcgttccac
     1741 tgagcgtcag accccgtaga aaagatcaaa ggatcttctt gagatccttt ttttctgcgc
     1801 gtaatctgct gcttgcaaac aaaaaaacca ccgctaccag cggtggtttg tttgccggat
     1861 caagagctac caactctttt tccgaaggta actggcttca gcagagcgca gataccaaat
     1921 actgtccttc tagtgtagcc gtagttaggc caccacttca agaactctgt agcaccgcct
     1981 acatacctcg ctctgctaat cctgttacca gtggctgctg ccagtggcga taagtcgtgt
     2041 cttaccgggt tggactcaag acgatagtta ccggataagg cgcagcggtc gggctgaacg
     2101 gggggttcgt gcacacagcc cagcttggag cgaacgacct acaccgaact gagataccta
     2161 cagcgtgagc attgagaaag cgccacgctt cccgaaggga gaaaggcgga caggtatccg
     2221 gtaagcggca gggtcggaac aggagagcgc acgagggagc ttccaggggg aaacgcctgg
     2281 tatctttata gtcctgtcgg gtttcgccac ctctgacttg agcgtcgatt tttgtgatgc
     2341 tcgtcagggg ggcggagcct atggaaaaac gccagcaacg cggccttttt acggttcctg
     2401 gccttttgct ggccttttgc tcacatgttc tttcctgcgt tatcccctga ttctgtggat
     2461 aaccgtatta ccgcctttga gtgagctgat accgctcgcc gcagccgaac gaccgagcgc
     2521 agcgagtcag tgagcgagga agcggaagag cgcccaatac gcaaaccgcc tctccccgcg
     2581 cgttggccga ttcattaatg cagctggcac gacaggtttc ccgactggaa agcgggcagt
     2641 gagcgcaacg caattaatac gcgtaccgct agccaggaag agtttgtaga aacgcaaaaa
     2701 ggccatccgt caggatggcc ttctgcttag tttgatgcct ggcagtttat ggcgggcgtc
     2761 ctgcccgcca ccctccgggc cgttgcttca caacgttcaa atccgctccc ggcggatttg
     2821 tcctactcag gagagcgttc accgacaaac aacagataaa acgaaaggcc cagtcttccg
     2881 actgagcctt tcgttttatt tgatgcctgg cagttcccta ctctcgcgtt aacgctagca
     2941 tggatgtttt cccagtcacg acgttgtaaa acgacggcca gtcttaag
//
