>Addgene plasmid #63470 | pFusB2-1 | depositor partial sequence | sequence record 105458 | pFUSB2_AA
AGTCTTAAGCGTCTCATGGCCTGACCCCGGACCAAGTGGTGGCTATCGCCAGCAACATTGGCGGCAAGCA
AGCGCTCGAAACGGTGCAGCGGCTGTTGCCGGTGCTGTGCCAGGACCATGGCCTGACCCCGGACCAAGTG
GTGGCTATCGCCAGCAACATTGGCGGCAAGCAAGCGCTCGAAACGGTGCAGCGGCTGTTGCCGGTGCTGT
GCCAGGACCATGGCCTGACCCCGGACCAAGTGGTGGCTATCGAGACGTC
