>Addgene plasmid #63470 | pFusB2-1 | addgene partial sequence | sequence record 115627 | pCR8_R1 5'-cgaaccgaacaggcttatgt-3'
GCGTTCACCCGGCAACCTTGGGTAGCAGCGAAGTCGAGGCATTTCTGTCCTGGCTGGTCTAGACGTCTCG
ATAGCCACCACTTGGTCCGGGGTCAGGCCATGGTCCTGGCACAGCACCGGCAACAGCCGCTGCACCGTTT
CGAGCGCTTGCTTGCCGCCAATGTTGCTGGCGATAGCCACCACTTGGTCCGGGGTCAGGCCATGGTCCTG
GCACAGCACCGGCAACAGCCGCTGCACCGTTTCGAGCGCTTGCTTGCCGCCAATGTTGCTGGCGATAGCC
ACCACTTGGTCCGGGGTCAGGCCATGAGACGCTTAAGACTGGCCGTCGTTTTACAACGTCGTGACTGGGA
AAACATCCATGCTAGCGTTAACGCGAGAGTAGGGAACTGCCAGGCATCAAATAAAACGAAAGGCTCAGTC
GGAAGACTGGGCCTTTCGTTTTATCTGTTGTTTGTCGGTGAACGCTCTCCTGAGTAGGACAAATCCGCCG
GGAGCGGATTTGAACGTTGTGAAGCAACGGCCCGGAGGGTGGCGGGCAGGACGCCCGCCATAAACTGCCA
GGCATCAAACTAAGCAGAAGGCCATCCTGACGGATGGCCTTTTTGCGTTTCTACAAACTCTTCCTGGCTA
GCGGTACGCGTATTAATTGCGTTGCGCTCACTGCCCGCTTTCCAGTCGGGAAA
